Addgene plasmid #160026: pI4-MTU-DO-HIS
Purpose: (Empty Backbone) Integrative vector for K. marxianus, targeting integration site I4 described in (Rajkumar et al.,2019). Histidine selection.
Depositing lab: John Morrissey. Depositing organization: University College Cork. Publication: Rational engineering of Kluyveromyces marxianus to create a chassis for the production of aromatic products. Rajkumar AS, Morrissey JP. Microb Cell Fact. 2020 Nov 11;19(1):207. doi: 10.1186/s12934-020-01461-7. PubMed 33176787.
Backbone
  Vector backbone: Constructed from MoClo Yeast Toolkit (Kit # 1000000061) and own yeast homology arms (Addgene plasmids 125033 and 125066)
  Backbone manufacturer: Partially Addgene
  Backbone size (bp): 4849
  Vector type: Yeast Expression ; Kluyveromyces marxianus
  Promoter: n/a
  Selectable markers: HIS3
Growth in bacteria
  Bacterial resistance: Kanamycin, 50 μg/mL
  Growth temperature: 37°C
  Growth strain: DH5alpha
  Copy number: High Copy
Gene/Insert
  Sequencing primers: 5′ tttgctggccttttgctc; 3′ gtatgcagcagctttaaataat
Terms and licenses: Academic/Nonprofit Terms; Industry Terms: Not Available to Industry
How to cite: pI4-MTU-DO-HIS was a gift from John Morrissey (Addgene plasmid # 160026 ; http://n2t.net/addgene:160026 ; RRID:Addgene_160026)
