[The description below was written by a language model from this plasmid's Addgene catalogue record and pLannotate feature annotations shown in this document.]
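Description:
pI4-MTU-DO-HIS is an empty integrative backbone for the yeast Kluyveromyces marxianus, assembled from MoClo Yeast Toolkit parts together with the depositing lab's own homology arms that target a chromosomal locus designated integration site I4. It is maintained in E. coli as a high-copy plasmid through a ColE1/pUC-type origin and a kanamycin resistance gene (aph(3')-Ia). No yeast origin of replication is annotated, which fits its intended use as an integrating rather than episomal vector. Selection in yeast relies on the S. cerevisiae HIS3 gene under its own promoter, which complements histidine auxotrophy in a suitable host.

The annotated payload position carries a superfolder GFP coding sequence followed by the bacterial rrnB T1 and T7Te terminators. In Yeast Toolkit-style vectors such a cassette normally serves as a bacterial dropout marker: it is replaced during Golden Gate assembly, so that correct clones can be recognised as non-fluorescent colonies. The "DO" in the name is consistent with this, although the record does not state it explicitly, and no promoter for the GFP is annotated. The catalogue lists no promoter or insert, as expected for a backbone into which users load their own transcription units. The I4 homology arms themselves are not picked up by the automated annotation and presumably lie in the unannotated stretches. The sequenced record is 5,872 nt, whereas the catalogue gives a backbone size of 4,849 bp; the record does not explain this difference. The associated work concerns engineering K. marxianus as a chassis for the production of aromatic compounds, where vectors of this kind allow stable genomic insertion of pathway genes.
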