Features (pLannotate 1.2.2; 7 found; start..end, strand, type, name):
   1047..1760    +  CDS            superfolder GFP: GFP variant that folds robustly even when fused to poorly folded proteins (Pédelacq et al., 2006)
   1772..1843    +  terminator     rrnB T1 terminator: transcription terminator T1 from the E. coli rrnB gene
   1859..1886    +  terminator     T7Te terminator: phage T7 early transcription terminator
   2147..2334    +  promoter       HIS3 promoter: S. cerevisiae HIS3
   2335..2994    +  CDS            HIS3: HIS7_YEAST - Experimental evidence at protein level: Swiss-Prot protein existence level 1. From Saccharomyces cerevisiae (strain ATCC 204508 / S288c) (Baker's yeast).
   4114..4929    -  CDS            KanR: aminoglycoside phosphotransferase; aph(3')-Ia; confers resistance to kanamycin in bacteria or G418 (Geneticin®) in eukaryotes
   5154..5742    +  rep_origin     ori: high-copy-number ColE1/pMB1/pBR322/pUC origin of replication
>Addgene plasmid #160026 | pI4-MTU-DO-HIS | addgene full sequence | sequence record 326333 | Addgene NGS Result
CATTAGTATCGCCGTGGATGAAGATGAAGGTGGAATAGACGTTACCCATAGATACCCGAATGAGTATCTG
ATTGAGGATTTTTGACTTACTTACTTCTTCGAGATACACTACTCTGCCGAAATTTCGGACTGGAATGCGT
CAAAGTGAATCCACTTTGCAGGAAAACGCAGGAAAAACGGATTCGAAAACGCAACAAAAAAAAAAAAATT
ATACATAATAAAATTTGAATCAAAGCAACAAGTTCACGAATCCATTAAAGCAGTCAGAATCCAGGAAAAA
AAAGAAACAGAGCCAGAAAAAAGGCAGCAACGAATCACAACCACAGCGTATTGCGTCAGTGGAAATTAAT
TACCTTGGTATTTCCAATGCTGTGTACAACCAAAATTTCCACATAGTTAGTTGATTCGCATTTCCCTGGT
AACCGCCCTCGGCAACCTCCCTCGGAAACTTCCCTCCAGAGTAACTTCCCCCAGAGTTATAGAGATATAG
AGTTATAGTAGAGATATAGAGCTATAGATAGATTGATTCTTGTTGTAGCATTTATTCCGTTAAACTTCTG
CGGCTAATTTTGCCTAGCTTGGCCTTTTTTTTTTGTTTTTCGAGCTTTCAAAGACAAATGGACATTCTTA
CATAATATATTATCATATACACCGAGATCGGTGGGTCAGAGCCTGTAGGGATGGACATTTTCCTTCTAGA
CTCGCCTTCCAGACCTTTTTTTGGTTTGTTTCTCTCTCCGTGGAACTCGCTTTCTTTTTCGCCGGTGATC
TCGAAACGTAATCGATATGTATTCCATTCCATTCGCTATTTTTTTTGTTCCATAAACCATGTTCTTATGA
ACAGAATTCGCATCTAGACTGATGAGACGAACGTGAGACCGAAAGTGAAACGTGATTTCATGCGTCATTT
TGAACATTTTGTAAATCTTATTTAATAATGTGTGCGGCAATTCACATTTAATTTATGAATGTTTTCTTAA
CATCGCGGCAACTCAAGAAACGGCAGGTTCGGATCTTAGCTACTAGAGAAAGAGGAGAAATACTAGATGC
GTAAAGGCGAAGAGCTGTTCACTGGTGTCGTCCCTATTCTGGTGGAACTGGATGGTGATGTCAACGGTCA
TAAGTTTTCCGTGCGTGGCGAGGGTGAAGGTGACGCAACTAATGGTAAACTGACGCTGAAGTTCATCTGT
ACTACTGGTAAACTGCCGGTTCCTTGGCCGACTCTGGTAACGACGCTGACTTATGGTGTTCAGTGCTTTG
CTCGTTATCCGGACCATATGAAGCAGCATGACTTCTTCAAGTCCGCCATGCCGGAAGGCTATGTGCAGGA
ACGCACGATTTCCTTTAAGGATGACGGCACGTACAAAACGCGTGCGGAAGTGAAATTTGAAGGCGATACC
CTGGTAAACCGCATTGAGCTGAAAGGCATTGACTTTAAAGAGGACGGCAATATCCTGGGCCATAAGCTGG
AATACAATTTTAACAGCCACAATGTTTACATCACCGCCGATAAACAAAAAAATGGCATTAAAGCGAATTT
TAAAATTCGCCACAACGTGGAGGATGGCAGCGTGCAGCTGGCTGATCACTACCAGCAAAACACTCCAATC
GGTGATGGTCCTGTTCTGCTGCCAGACAATCACTATCTGAGCACGCAAAGCGTTCTGTCTAAAGATCCGA
ACGAGAAACGCGATCATATGGTTCTGCTGGAGTTCGTAACCGCAGCGGGCATCACGCATGGTATGGATGA
ACTGTACAAATGACCAGGCATCAAATAAAACGAAAGGCTCAGTCGAAAGACTGGGCCTTTCGTTTTATCT
GTTGTTTGTCGGTGAACGCTCTCTACTAGAGTCACACTGGCTCACCTTCGGGTGGGCCTTTCTGCGTTTA
TAGGTCTCAGCTGGAAATCTGCTCGTCAGTGGTGCTCACACTGACGAATCATGTACAGATCATACCGATG
ACTGCCTGGCGACTCACAACTAAGCAAGACAGCCGGAACCAGCGCCGGCGAACACCACTGCATATATGGC
ATATCACAACAGTCCACGTCTCAAGCAGTTACAGAGATGTTACGAACCACTAGTGCACTGCAGTACAAAC
ACAGTCCTTTCCCGCAATTTTCTTTTTCTATTACTCTTGGCCTCCTCTAGTACACTCTATATTTTTTTAT
GCCTCGGTAATGATTTTCATTTTTTTTTTTCCACCTAGCGGATGACTCTTTTTTTTTCTTAGCGATTGGC
ATTATCACATAATGAATTATACATTATATAAAGTAATGTGATTTCTTCGAAGAATATACTAAAAAATGAG
CAGGCAAGATAAACGAAGGCAAAGATGACAGAGCAGAAAGCCCTAGTAAAGCGTATTACAAATGAAACCA
AGATTCAGATTGCGATCTCTTTAAAGGGTGGTCCCCTAGCGATAGAGCACTCGATCTTCCCAGAAAAAGA
GGCAGAAGCAGTAGCAGAACAGGCCACACAATCGCAAGTGATTAACGTCCACACAGGTATAGGGTTTCTG
GACCATATGATACATGCTCTGGCCAAGCATTCCGGCTGGTCGCTAATCGTTGAGTGCATTGGTGACTTAC
ACATAGACGACCATCACACCACTGAGGACTGCGGGATTGCTCTCGGTCAAGCTTTTAAAGAGGCCCTAGG
GGCCGTGCGTGGAGTAAAAAGGTTTGGATCAGGATTTGCGCCTTTGGATGAGGCACTTTCCAGAGCGGTG
GTTGATCTTTCGAACAGGCCGTACGCAGTTGTCGAACTTGGTTTGCAAAGGGAGAAAGTAGGTGATCTCT
CTTGCGAGATGATCCCGCATTTTCTTGAAAGCTTTGCAGAGGCTAGCAGAATTACCCTCCACGTTGATTG
TCTGCGAGGCAAGAATGATCATCACCGTAGTGAGAGTGCGTTCAAGGCTCTTGCGGTTGCCATAAGAGAA
GCCACCTCGCCCAATGGTACCAACGATGTTCCCTCCACCAAAGGTGTTCTTATGTAGTGACACCGATTAT
TTAAAGCTGCTGCATACGATATATATACATGTGTATATATGTATACCTATGAATGTCAGTAAGTATGTAT
ACGAACAGTATGATACTGAAGATGACAAGGTAATGCATCATTCTATACGTGTCATTCTGAACGAGGCGCG
CTTTCCTTTTTTCTTTTTGCTTTTTCTTTTTTTTTCTCTTGAACTCGACGGATCATAGAGTTTCACAATG
GAGGGAGTGAAATCTAAAAGTGGAAAAAAAAAGGGGAGGCGAAAAACAAAAAAAAAAAAAAGAACGAACC
GAACTATGTCCACAGGAGCAGAAGCAGAAGCTGCGGCAGCAGCTTCTGCGGCTTTGAAAGAGGAAACGCG
TAGATGAAAGAATGATCCAAGCCCGGCTTTCCCTCTGTGCGCGGATTGTTATTTTTTTAGACTTATTTCT
ATGTTTGTTTTGGACCTAATATAACTTAGTCATGAATCCTGGTTGACTCGCGCGCATCTTTTTCCACTCT
GCGATGATTCACAGTGCAGCGTGCAGCTCAGCTCCAGCAGCAGTACCAGCGGCAGCTCCAACAGTGGAGC
CTTCCTTTCACGAACGGAATAGAAACAGGAAGGAAAAAAATAGACCAACAAGAGGACCCATCCGCGACTT
CTAATTTTTGGCGCATGAACCGCGCTGTTCTACCCGCCCGTCCGTCCTCATCCCTCCCCCCCAGGAAAAC
AGGAAATTGGGAAACCTAGGTGCGTGCATTTTCGTTTTGGGCGATGATTGACAATGAGACTTAGTCCGCT
TGGTTGGGTTTCGTTTCAAAAACAAGGTTTGGAAGAAGATCTTGGGAGAGAAAGACCGAGAGATCTTGAC
CAGGGCGAAGACGACCAGTAGCTTTTGGTATAGCCGGGATAAGCTTCAGGCACCCTAGGGTTGTATAAGA
GTTGTATGCAAGGATGTGCGCAAGGGTTTCTGAAGCAGGATGGAAATGTGGTGTGTTTTTTTGTAGAGCA
ATTGCCTTAAAGTCGGGGATTACGCCGAGACAGCAGCTTGACGGTTCCGTGGTAATATGTGTCCGGCAAC
TTGGCGCGCCTCAGCCGAGCGGCCGCGTGTTACAACCAATTAACCAATTCTGATTAGAAAAACTCATCGA
GCATCAAATGAAACTGCAATTTATTCATATCAGGATTATCAATACCATATTTTTGAAAAAGCCGTTTCTG
TAATGAAGGAGAAAACTCACCGAGGCAGTTCCATAGGATGGCAAGATCCTGGTATCGGTCTGCGATTCCG
ACTCGTCCAACATCAATACAACCTATTAATTTCCCCTCGTCAAAAATAAGGTTATCAAGTGAGAAATCAC
CATGAGTGACGACTGAATCCGGTGAGAATGGCAAAAGCTTATGCATTTCTTTCCAGACTTGTTCAACAGG
CCAGCCATTACGCTCGTCATCAAAATCACTCGCATCAACCAAACCGTTATTCATTCGTGATTGCGCCTGA
GCGAGGCGAAATACGCGATCGCTGTTAAAAGGACAATTACAAACAGGAATCGAATGCAACCGGCGCAGGA
ACACTGCCAGCGCATCAACAATATTTTCACCTGAATCAGGATATTCTTCTAATACCTGGAATGCTGTTTT
CCCGGGGATCGCAGTGGTGAGTAACCATGCATCATCAGGAGTACGGATAAAATGCTTGATGGTCGGAAGA
GGCATAAATTCCGTCAGCCAGTTTAGTCTGACCATCTCATCTGTAACATCATTGGCAACGCTACCTTTGC
CATGTTTCAGAAACAACTCTGGCGCATCGGGCTTCCCATACAATCGATAGATTGTCGCACCTGATTGCCC
GACATTATCGCGAGCCCATTTATACCCATATAAATCAGCATCCATGTTGGAATTTAATCGCGGCCTGGAG
CAAGACGTTTCCCGTTGAATATGGCTCATAACACCCCTTGTATTACTGTTTATGTAAGCAGACAGTTTTA
TTGTTCATGATGATATATTTTTATCTTGTGCAATGTAACATCAGAGATTTTGAGACACAACGTGGCTTTG
TTGAATAAATCGAACTTTTGCTGAGTTGAAGGATCAGTCATGACCAAAATCCCTTAACGTGAGTTTTCGT
TCCACTGAGCGTCAGACCCCGTAGAAAAGATCAAAGGATCTTCTTGAGATCCTTTTTTTCTGCGCGTAAT
CTGCTGCTTGCAAACAAAAAAACCACCGCTACCAGCGGTGGTTTGTTTGCCGGATCAAGAGCTACCAACT
CTTTTTCCGAAGGTAACTGGCTTCAGCAGAGCGCAGATACCAAATACTGTTCTTCTAGTGTAGCCGTAGT
TAGGCCACCACTTCAAGAACTCTGTAGCACCGCCTACATACCTCGCTCTGCTAATCCTGTTACCAGTGGC
TGCTGCCAGTGGCGATAAGTCGTGTCTTACCGGGTTGGACTCAAGACGATAGTTACCGGATAAGGCGCAG
CGGTCGGGCTGAACGGGGGGTTCGTGCACACAGCCCAGCTTGGAGCGAACGACCTACACCGAACTGAGAT
ACCTACAGCGTGAGCTATGAGAAAGCGCCACGCTTCCCGAAGGGAGAAAGGCGGACAGGTATCCGGTAAG
CGGCAGGGTCGGAACAGGAGAGCGCACGAGGGAGCTTCCAGGGGGAAACGCCTGGTATCTTTATAGTCCT
GTCGGGTTTCGCCACCTCTGACTTGAGCGTCGATTTTTGTGATGCTCGTCAGGGGGGCGGAGCCTATGGA
AAAACGCCAGCAACGCGGCCTTTTTACGGTTCCTGGCCTTTTGCTGGCCTTTTGCTCACATGTTCTTTCC
TGCGTTATCCCCTGATTCTGTGGATAACCGTGCGGCCGCCCCTTTCAGGCGCGCCGGTGTTG
